Addgene plasmid #89869: pCMV-bArrestin2-TevC-P2A-TdTomato
Purpose: expresses iTango bArrestin2-TevC component and TdTomato bicistronically
Depositing lab: Hyungbae Kwon. Depositing organization: Max Planck Florida Institute. Publication: Temporally precise labeling and control of neuromodulatory circuits in the mammalian brain. Lee D, Creed M, Jung K, Stefanelli T, Wendler DJ, Oh WC, Mignocchi NL, Luscher C, Kwon HB. Nat Methods. 2017 May;14(5):495-503. doi: 10.1038/nmeth.4234. Epub 2017 Apr 3. PubMed 28369042.
Backbone
  Vector backbone: pSyc181 P2A empty vector
  Total vector size (bp): 7121
  Vector type: Mammalian Expression, Synthetic Biology
Growth in bacteria
  Bacterial resistance: Ampicillin, 100 μg/mL
  Growth temperature: 37°C
  Growth strain: DH5alpha
  Copy number: High Copy
Gene/Insert
  Gene/Insert name: bArrestin2-TevC-P2A-TdTomato
  Species: Synthetic
  Insert size (bp): 3096
  Mutation: R173H in TdTomato (please see depositor comments below)
  Promoter: CMV
  Cloning method: Restriction Enzyme; 5′ cloning site HindIII (not destroyed); 3′ cloning site NheI (not destroyed)
  Sequencing primers: 5′ CMV Forward; 3′ M13 Reverse
Terms and licenses: Academic/Nonprofit Terms; Industry Terms: Not Available to Industry
Depositor comments: Please note that mutation R173H in TdTomato was found during Addgene's quality control. The depositor noted that this mutation does NOT affect plasmid function.
How to cite: pCMV-bArrestin2-TevC-P2A-TdTomato was a gift from Hyungbae Kwon (Addgene plasmid # 89869 ; http://n2t.net/addgene:89869 ; RRID:Addgene_89869)
