[The description below was written by a language model from this plasmid's Addgene catalogue record and pLannotate feature annotations shown in this document.]
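Description:
pCMV-bArrestin2-TevC-P2A-TdTomato is a mammalian expression plasmid of about 7.1 kb, built on the pSyc181 P2A empty vector backbone, that supplies one component of the iTango synthetic signalling-reporter system. It is propagated in E. coli as a high-copy plasmid through a ColE1/pUC-type origin and selected with ampicillin via the β-lactamase gene. The backbone also carries an f1 phage origin, lac promoter/operator remnants with lacZα and lacI fragments, and T7 and T3 phage promoters flanking the region downstream of the insert.

The roughly 3.1 kb synthetic insert, cloned between HindIII and NheI sites, is driven by a CMV promoter, which the sequence annotation identifies as the simian cytomegalovirus IE94 enhancer/promoter. The open reading frame begins with β-arrestin 2 (matching the rat Arrb2 protein). This is followed by a fragment of the tobacco etch virus NIa protease that corresponds to the C-terminal split half, TevC. A P2A ribosomal-skipping peptide sits in the unannotated gap before tdTomato, so a single transcript yields the arrestin–TevC fusion and a separate red fluorescent marker that identifies expressing cells. An SV40 polyadenylation signal lies downstream of the cassette, although the annotation places it on the reverse strand.

β-arrestin 2 is recruited to agonist-activated, phosphorylated GPCRs, so the fusion should bring the TevC fragment to an active receptor, where it could complement a partner protease fragment supplied by other iTango constructs. Those partners are not described in this record. Sequencing during quality control found an R173H substitution in tdTomato, which the depositor reports does not affect plasmid function.
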