Features (pLannotate 1.2.2; 16 found; start..end, strand, type, name):
      1..978     +  promoter       CMV IE94 promoter: enhancer/promoter region of simian cytomegalovirus major immediate early transcription unit IE94
   1012..2241    +  CDS            Arrb2: ARRB2_RAT - Experimental evidence at protein level: Swiss-Prot protein existence level 1. Functions in regulating agonist-mediated G-protein coupled receptor (GPCR) signaling by mediating both receptor desensitization and resensitization processes. During homologous desensitization, beta- arrestins bind to the GPRK-phosphorylated receptor and sterically preclude its coupling to the cognate G-protein; the binding appears to require additional receptor determinants exposed only in the active receptor conformation. The beta-arrestins target many receptors for internalization by acting as endocyti
   2305..2601    +  CDS            POLG_TEV (fragment): Experimental evidence at protein level: Swiss-Prot protein existence level 1. [Nuclear inclusion protein A]: has RNA-binding and proteolytic activities. From Tobacco etch virus (TEV).
   2677..4107    +  CDS            tdTomato: tandem dimeric (pseudo-monomeric) derivative of DsRed (Shaner et al., 2004) mammalian codon-optimized
   4125..4143    -  promoter       T7 promoter: promoter for bacteriophage T7 RNA polymerase
   4148..4282    -  polyA_signal   SV40 poly(A) signal: SV40 polyadenylation signal
   4395..4413    -  promoter       T3 promoter: promoter for bacteriophage T3 RNA polymerase
   4458..4474    -  protein_bind   lac operator: The lac repressor binds to the lac operator to inhibit transcription in E. coli. This inhibition can be relieved by adding lactose or isopropyl-β-D-thiogalactopyranoside (IPTG). lac repressor encoded by lacI
   4482..4512    -  promoter       lac promoter: promoter for the E. coli lac operon
   4527..4548    -  protein_bind   CAP binding site: CAP binding activates transcription in the presence of cAMP. E. coli catabolite activator protein
   4561..4653    -  CDS            lacI (fragment): lac repressor; lacI; The lac repressor binds to the lac operator to inhibit transcription in E. coli. This inhibition can be relieved by adding lactose or isopropyl-β-D-thiogalactopyranoside (IPTG).
   4835..5423    -  rep_origin     ori: high-copy-number ColE1/pMB1/pBR322/pUC origin of replication
   5594..6454    -  CDS            AmpR: β-lactamase; bla; confers resistance to ampicillin, carbenicillin, and related antibiotics
   6455..6559    -  promoter       AmpR promoter: bla
   6612..7040    -  rep_origin     f1 ori (sequence partly withheld): f1 bacteriophage origin of replication; arrow indicates direction of (+) strand synthesis
   7045..7111    -  CDS            lacZα (fragment): LacZα fragment of β-galactosidase; lacZ fragment
>Addgene plasmid #89869 | pCMV-bArrestin2-TevC-P2A-TdTomato | addgene full sequence | sequence record 177073 | Addgene NGS Result
GCCAATTCAATATGGCGTATATGGACTCATGCCAATTCAATATGGTGGATCTGGACCTGTGCCAATTCAA
TATGGCGTATATGGACTCGTGCCAATTCAATATGGTGGATCTGGACCCCAGCCAATTCAATATGGCGGAC
TTGGCACCATGCCAATTCAATATGGCGGACCTGGCACTGTGCCAACTGGGGAGGGGTCTACTTGGCACGG
TGCCAAGTTTGAGGAGGGGTCTTGGCCCTGTGCCAAGTCCGCCATATTGAATTGGCATGGTGCCAATAAT
GGCGGCCATATTGGCTATATGCCAGGATCAATATATAGGCAATATCCAATATGGCCCTATGCCAATATGG
CTATTGGCCAGGTTCAATACTATGTATTGGCCCTATGCCATATAGTATTCCATATATGGGTTTTCCTATT
GACGTAGATAGCCCCTCCCAATGGGCGGTCCCATATACCATATATGGGGCTTCCTAATACCGCCCATAGC
CACTCCCCCATTGACGTCAATGGTCTCTATATATGGTCTTTCCTATTGACGTCATATGGGCGGTCCTATT
GACGTATATGGCGCCTCCCCCATTGACGTCAATTACGGTAAATGGCCCGCCTGGCTCAATGCCCATTGAC
GTCAATAGGACCACCCACCATTGACGTCAATGGGATGGCTCATTGCCCATTCATATCCGTTCTCACGCCC
CCTATTGACGTCAATGACGGTAAATGGCCCACTTGGCAGTACATCAATATCTATTAATAGTAACTTGGCA
AGTACATTACTATTGGAAGTACGCCAGGGTACATTGGCAGTACTCCCATTGACGTCAATGGCGGTAAATG
GCCCGCGATGGCTGCCAAGTACATCCCCATTGACGTCAATGGGGAGGGGCAATGACGCAAATGGGCGTTC
CATTGACGTAAATGGGCGGTAGGCGTGCCTAATGGGAGGTCTATATAAGCAATGCTCGTTTAGGGAACCG
CCATTCTGCCTGGGGACGTCGGAGCAAGCTTATGGGTGAAAAACCCGGGACCAGGGTCTTCAAGAAGTCG
AGCCCTAACTGCAAGCTCACCGTGTACTTGGGCAAGCGTGACTTTGTGGATCACTTGGACAAAGTGGATC
CTGTCGATGGTGTGGTGCTTGTGGATCCTGACTACTTGAAGGACCGGAAAGTGTTTGTGACCCTCACCTG
TGCCTTCCGCTATGGCCGAGAAGACCTGGATGTACTGGGCCTGTCTTTCCGCAAAGATCTGTTCATCGCC
ACCTACCAGGCCTTCCCCCCCATGCCCAACCCACCTCGGCCCCCCACCCGCCTACAGGACCGACTGCTGA
AGAAGTTGGGCCAGCACGCCCACCCCTTTTTTTTCACAATACCCCAGAATTTGCCTTGCTCCGTCACACT
GCAGCCAGGACCGGAGGACACAGGGAAGGCCTGTGGAGTAGACTTTGAGATTCGAGCCTTCTGTGCCAAA
TCTATAGAAGAAAAAAGCCACAAAAGGAACTCCGTGCGGCTTATCATCAGAAAGGTACAGTTTGCTCCTG
AGACACCCGGCCCCCAGCCATCAGCTGAAACCACACGCCACTTCCTCATGTCTGACCGGAGGTCCCTGCA
CCTAGAGGCTTCCCTGGACAAAGAGCTGTACTACCATGGGGAACCCCTCAATGTCAACGTCCACGTCACC
AACAATTCTGCCAAAACCGTCAAGAAGATCAGAGTGTCTGTGAGACAGTATGCCGACATTTGCCTCTTCA
GCACCGCGCAGTACAAGTGTCCTGTGGCTCAGCTTGAACAAGATGACCAGGTGTCTCCCAGTTCCACATT
CTGCAAGGTGTACACCATAACCCCGCTGCTCAGTGACAACCGAGAGAAGCGTGGCCTTGCCCTTGATGGG
CAACTCAAGCACGAAGACACCAACCTGGCTTCCAGCACCATTGTGAAGGAGGGAGCCAACAAGGAGGTGC
TGGGAATCCTAGTATCCTACAGGGTCAAGGTGAAGCTGGTGGTGTCTCGAGGCGGGGATGTCTCCGTGGA
GCTACCTTTCGTCCTAATGCACCCCAAGCCCCACGACCACATCACCCTTCCCCGACCCCAGTCAGCCCCC
CGGGAAATAGACATCCCTGTGGATACCAACCTCATTGAATTCGATACCAACTATGCCACAGACGACGACA
TCGTGTTTGAGGACTTTGCGAGGCTTCGGCTGAAGGGGATGAAGGATGACGACTGTGATGACCAGTTCTG
CCTGAGCTCACTCGAAGGTGGCGGTGGCTCTGGAGGTGGTGGGTCCGGAGGAGGCGGCATCGAGATGTCC
AGCATGGTGAGCGATACTAGCTGTACCTTCCCATCATCTGACGGAATCTTCTGGAAGCACTGGATTCAGA
CTAAGGACGGCCAGTGTGGCAGCCCACTGGTGAGCACACGAGACGGATTCATCGTGGGGATTCACAGCGC
CTCCAACTTTACAAACACCAATAACTATTTCACCTCAGTGCCAAAGAACTTTATGGAGCTGCTGACCAAC
CAGGAGGCCCAGCAGTGGGTGAGCGGGTGGCGCCTGAACGCCGATTCCGTGCTGTGGGGCGGGCACAAGG
TGTTTATGGCATGCGGAAGCGGAGCTACTAACTTCAGCCTGCTGAAGCAGGCTGGAGACGTGGAGGAGAA
CCCTGGACCTGAATTCATGGTGAGCAAGGGCGAGGAGGTCATCAAAGAGTTCATGCGCTTCAAGGTGCGC
ATGGAGGGCTCCATGAACGGCCACGAGTTCGAGATCGAGGGCGAGGGCGAGGGCCGCCCCTACGAGGGCA
CCCAGACCGCCAAGCTGAAGGTGACCAAGGGCGGCCCCCTGCCCTTCGCCTGGGACATCCTGTCCCCCCA
GTTCATGTACGGCTCCAAGGCGTACGTGAAGCACCCCGCCGACATCCCCGATTACAAGAAGCTGTCCTTC
CCCGAGGGCTTCAAGTGGGAGCGCGTGATGAACTTCGAGGACGGCGGTCTGGTGACCGTGACCCAGGACT
CCTCCCTGCAGGACGGCACGCTGATCTACAAGGTGAAGATGCGCGGCACCAACTTCCCCCCCGACGGCCC
CGTAATGCAGAAGAAGACCATGGGCTGGGAGGCCTCCACCGAGCGCCTGTACCCCCGCGACGGCGTGCTG
AAGGGCGAGATCCACCAGGCCCTGAAGCTGAAGGACGGCGGCCACTACCTGGTGGAGTTCAAGACCATCT
ACATGGCCAAGAAGCCCGTGCAACTGCCCGGCTACTACTACGTGGACACCAAGCTGGACATCACCTCCCA
CAACGAGGACTACACCATCGTGGAACAGTACGAGCGCTCCGAGGGCCGCCACCACCTGTTCCTGGGGCAT
GGCACCGGCAGCACCGGCAGCGGCAGCTCCGGCACCGCCTCCTCCGAGGACAACAACATGGCCGTCATCA
AAGAGTTCATGCGCTTCAAGGTGCGCATGGAGGGCTCCATGAACGGCCACGAGTTCGAGATCGAGGGCGA
GGGCGAGGGCCGCCCCTACGAGGGCACCCAGACCGCCAAGCTGAAGGTGACCAAGGGCGGCCCCCTGCCC
TTCGCCTGGGACATCCTGTCCCCCCAGTTCATGTACGGCTCCAAGGCGTACGTGAAGCACCCCGCCGACA
TCCCCGATTACAAGAAGCTGTCCTTCCCCGAGGGCTTCAAGTGGGAGCGCGTGATGAACTTCGAGGACGG
CGGTCTGGTGACCGTGACCCAGGACTCCTCCCTGCAGGACGGCACGCTGATCTACAAGGTGAAGATGCGC
GGCACCAACTTCCCCCCCGACGGCCCCGTAATGCAGAAGAAGACCATGGGCTGGGAGGCCTCCACCGAGC
GCCTGTACCCCCGCGACGGCGTGCTGAAGGGCGAGATCCACCAGGCCCTGAAGCTGAAGGACGGCGGCCG
CTACCTGGTGGAGTTCAAGACCATCTACATGGCCAAGAAGCCCGTGCAACTGCCCGGCTACTACTACGTG
GACACCAAGCTGGACATCACCTCCCACAACGAGGACTACACCATCGTGGAACAGTACGAGCGCTCCGAGG
GCCGCCACCACCTGTTCCTGTACGGCATGGACGAGCTGTACAAGTAGTCTAGATAGCTAGCCTCCCTATA
GTGAGTCGTATTACGTAGATCCAGACATGATAAGATACATTGATGAGTTTGGACAAACCACAACTAGAAT
GCAGTGAAAAAAATGCTTTATTTGTGAAATTTGTGATGCTATTGCTTTATTTGTAACCATTATAAGCTGC
AATAAACAAGTTAACAACAACAATTGCATTCATTTTATGTTTCAGGTTCAGGGGGAGGTGTGGGAGGTTT
TTTAATTCGCGTCCGCGGCGCCAATGCATTGGGCCCGGTACCCAGCTTTTGTTCCCTTTAGTGAGGGTTA
ATTGCGCGCTTGGCGTAATCATGGTCATAGCTGTTTCCTGTGTGAAATTGTTATCCGCTCACAATTCCAC
ACAACATACGAGCCGGGAGCATAAAGTGTAAAGCCTGGGGTGCCTAATGAGTGAGCTAACTCACATTAAT
TGCGTTGCGCTCACTGCCCGCTTTCCAGTCGGGAAACCTGTCGTGCCAGCTGCATTAATGAATCGGCCAA
CGCGCGGGGAGAGGCGGTTTGCGTATTGGGCGCTCTTCCGCTTCCTCGCTCACTGACTCGCTGCGCTCGG
TCGTTCGGCTGCGGGAGCGGTATCAGCTCACTCAAAGGCGGTAATACGGTTATCCACAGAATCAGGGGAT
AACGCAGGAAAGAACATGTGAGCAAAAGGCCAGCAAAAGGCCAGGAACCGTAAAAAGGCCGCGTTGCTGG
CGTTTTTCCATAGGCTCCGCCCCCCTGACGAGCATCACAAAAATCGACGCTCAAGTCAGAGGTGGCGAAA
CCCGACAGGACTATAAAGATACCAGGCGTTTCCCCCTGGAAGCTCCCTCGTGCGCTCTCCTGTTCCGACC
CTGCCGCTTACCGGATACCTGTCCGCCTTTCTCCCTTCGGGAAGCGTGGCGCTTTCTCATAGCTCACGCT
GTAGGTATCTCAGTTCGGTGTAGGTCGTTCGCTCCAAGCTGGGCTGTGTGCACGAACCCCCCGTTCAGCC
CGACCGCTGCGCCTTATCCGGTAACTATCGTCTTGAGTCCAACCCGGTAAGACACGACTTATCGCCACTG
GCAGCAGCCACTGGTAACAGGATTAGCAGAGCGAGGTATGTAGGCGGTGCTACAGAGTTCTTGAAGTGGT
GGCCTAACTACGGCTACACTAGAAGAACAGTATTTGGTATCTGCGCTCTGCTGAAGCCAGTTACCTTCGG
AAAAAGAGTTGGTAGCTCTTGATCCGGCAAACAAACCACCGCTGGTAGCGGTGGTTTTTTTGTTTGCAAG
CAGCAGATTACGCGCAGAAAAAAAGGATCTCAAGAAGATCCTTTGATCTTTTCTACGGGGTCTGACGCTC
AGTGGAACGAAAACTCACGTTAAGGGATTTTGGTCATGAGATTATCAAAAAGGATCTTCACCTAGATCCT
TTTAAATTAAAAATGAAGTTTTAAATCAATCTAAAGTATATATGAGTAAACTTGGTCTGACAGTTACCAA
TGCTTAATCAGTGAGGCACCTATCTCAGCGATCTGTCTATTTCGTTCATCCATAGTTGCCTGACTCCCCG
TCGTGTAGATAACTACGATACGGGAGGGCTTACCATCTGGCCCCAGTGCTGCAATGATACCGCGAGACCC
ACGCTCACCGGCTCCAGATTTATCAGCAATAAACCAGCCAGCCGGAAGGGCCGAGCGCAGAAGTGGTCCT
GCAACTTTATCCGCCTCCATCCAGTCTATTAATTGTTGCCGGGAAGCTAGAGTAAGTAGTTCGCCAGTTA
ATAGTTTGCGCAACGTTGTTGCCATTGCTACAGGCATCGTGGTGTCACGCTCGTCGTTTGGTATGGCTTC
ATTCAGCTCCGGTTCCCAACGATCAAGGCGAGTTACATGATCCCCCATGTTGTGCAAAAAAGCGGTTAGC
TCCTTCGGTCCTCCGATCGTTGTCAGAAGTAAGTTGGCCGCAGTGTTATCACTCATGGTTATGGCAGCAC
TGCATAATTCTCTTACTGTCATGCCATCCGTAAGATGCTTTTCTGTGACTGGTGAGTACTCAACCAAGTC
ATTCTGAGAATAGTGTATGCGGCGACCGAGTTGCTCTTGCCCGGCGTCAATACGGGATAATACCGCGCCA
CATAGCAGAACTTTAAAAGTGCTCATCATTGGAAAACGTTCTTCGGGGCGAAAACTCTCAAGGATCTTAC
CGCTGTTGAGATCCAGTTCGATGTAACCCACTCGTGCACCCAACTGATCTTCAGCATCTTTTACTTTCAC
CAGCGTTTCTGGGTGAGCAAAAACAGGAAGGCAAAATGCCGCAAAAAAGGGAATAAGGGCGACACGGAAA
TGTTGAATACTCATACTCTTCCTTTTTCAATATTATTGAAGCATTTATCAGGGTTATTGTCTCATGAGCG
GATACATATTTGAATGTATTTAGAAAAATAAACAAATAGGGGTTCCGCGCACATTTCCCCGAAAAGTGCC
ACCTAAATTGTAAGCGTTAATATTTTGTTAAAATTCGCGTTAAATTTTTGTTAAATCAGCTCATTTTTTA
ACCAATAGGCCGAAATCGGCAAAATCCCTTATAAATCAAAAGAATAGACCGAGATAGGGT
[37 nt withheld, positions 6711-6747]
AAAGAACGTGGACTCCAACGTCAAAGG
[49 nt withheld, positions 6775-6823]
T
[91 nt withheld, positions 6825-6915]
G
[124 nt withheld, positions 6917-7040]
CCCATTCGCCATTCAGGCTGCGCAACTGTTGGGAAGGGCGATCGGTGCGGGCCTCTTCGCTATTACGCCA
GTCGACC
